>Addgene plasmid #188135 | pMXS-IRES-BLAST flag-CAD R1403A R1404A | addgene full sequence | sequence record 372206 | Addgene NGS Result
CCCGAAAAGTGCCACCTGCATAATGAAAGACCCCACCTGTAGGTTTGGCAAGCTAGCTTAAGTAACGCCA
TTTTGCAAGGCATGGAAAAATACATAACTGAGAATAGAAAAGTTCAGATCAAGGTCAGGAACAGATGGAA
CAGCTGAATATGGGCCAAACAGGATATCTGTGGTAAGCAGTTCCTGCCCCGGCTCAGGGCCAAGAACAGA
TGGAACAGCTGAATATGGGCCAAACAGGATATCTGTGGTAAGCAGTTCCTGCCCCGGCTCAGGGCCAAGA
ACAGATGGTCCCCAGATGCGGTCCAGCCCTCAGCAGTTTCTAGAGAACCATCAGATGTTTCCAGGGTGCC
CCAAGGACCTGAAATGACCCTGTGCCTTATTTGAACTAACCAATCAGTTCGCTTCTCGCTTCTGTTCGCG
CGCTTCTGCTCCCCGAGCTCAATAAAAGAGCCCACAACCCCTCACTCGGCGCGCCAGTCCTCCGATTGAC
TGAGTCGCCCGGGTACCCGTGTATCCAATAAACCCTCTTGCAGTTGCATCCGACTTGTGGTCTCGCTGTT
CCTTGGGAGGGTCTCCTCTGAGTGATTGACTACCCGTCAGCGGGGGTCTTTCATTTGGGGGCTCGTCCGG
GATCGGGAGACCCCTGCCCAGGGACCACCGACCCACCACCGGGAGGTAAGCTGGCCAGCAACTTATCTGT
GTCTGTCCGATTGTCTAGTGTCTATGACTGATTTTATGCGCCTGCGTCGGTACTAGTTAGCTAACTAGCT
CTGTATCTGGCGGACCCGTGGTGGAACTGACGAGTTCGGAACACCCGGCCGCAACCCTGGGAGACGTCCC
AGGGACTTCGGGGGCCGTTTTTGTGGCCCGACCTGAGTCCAAAAATCCCGATCGTTTTGGACTCTTTGGT
GCACCCCCCTAATAGGAGGGATATGTGGTTCTGGTAGGAGACGAGAACCTAAAACAGTTCCCGCCTCCGT
CTGAATTTTTGCTTTCGGTTTGGGACCGAAGCCGCGCCGCGCGTCTTGTCTGCTGCAGCATCGTTCTGTG
TTGTCTCTGTCTGACTGTGTTTCTGTATTTGTCTGAAAATTAGGGCCAGACTGTTACCACTCCCTTAAGT
TTGACCTTAGGTCACTGGAAAGATGTCGAGCGGATCGCTCACAACCAGTCGGTAGATGTCAAGAAGAGAC
GTTGGGTTACCTTCTGCTCTGCAGAATGGCCAACCTTTAACGTCGGATGGCCGCGAGACGGCACCTTTAA
CCGAGACCTCATCACCCAGGTTAAGATCAAGGTCTTTTCACCTGGCCCGCATGGACACCCAGACCAGGTC
CCCTACATCGTGACCTGGGAAGCCTTGGCTTTTGACCCCCCTCCCTGGGTCAAGCCCTTTGTACACCCTA
AGCCTCCGCCTCCTCTTCCTCCATCCGCCCCGTCTCTCCCCCTTGAACCTCCTCGTTCGACCCCGCCTCG
ATCCTCCCTTTATCCAGCCCTCACTCCTTCTCTAGGCGCCCCCATATGGCCATATGAGATCTTATATGGG
GCACCCCCGCCCCTTGTAAACTTCCCTGACCCTGACATGACAAGAGTTACTAACAGCCCCTCTCTCCAAG
CTCACTTACAGGCTCTCTACTTAGTCCAGCACGAAGTCTGGAGACCTCTGGCGGCAGCCTACCAAGAACA
ACTGGACCGACCGGTGGTACCTCACCCTTACCGAGTCGGCGACACAGTGTGGGTCCGCCGACACCAGACT
AAGAACCTAGAACCTCGCTGGAAAGGACCTTACACAGTCCTGCTGACCACCCCCACCGCCCTCAAAGTAG
ACGGCATCGCAGCTTGGATACACGCCGCCCACGTGAAGGCTGCCGACCCCGGGGGTGGACCATCCTCTAG
ACTGCCGGATCTAGCTAGTTAATTAAGGATCCATGGCGGCCCTAGTGTTGGAGGACGGGTCGGTCCTGCG
GGGCCAGCCCTTTGGGGCCGCCGTGTCGACTGCCGGGGAAGTGGTGTTTCAAACCGGCATGGTCGGCTAC
CCCGAGGCCCTCACTGATCCCTCCTACAAGGCACAGATCTTAGTGCTCACCTATCCTCTGATCGGCAACT
ATGGCATCCCCCCAGATGAAATGGATGAGTTCGGTCTCTGCAAGTGGTTTGAATCCTCGGGCATCCACGT
AGCAGCACTGGTAGTGGGAGAGTGCTGTCCTACTCCCAGCCACTGGAGTGCCACCCGCACCCTGCATGAG
TGGCTGCAGCAGCATGGCATCCCTGGCTTGCAAGGAGTAGACACTCGGGAGCTGACCAAGAAGTTGCGGG
AACAGGGGTCTCTGCTGGGGAAGCTGGTCCAGAATGGAACAGAACCTTCAAGTCTGCCATTCTTGGACCC
CAATGCCCGCCCCCTGGTACCAGAGGTCTCCATTAAGACTCCACGGGTATTCAATACAGGGGGTGCCCCT
CGGATCCTTGCTTTGGACTGTGGCCTCAAGTATAATCAGATCCGATGCCTCTGCCAGCGTGGGGCTGAGG
TCACTGTGGTACCCTGGGACCATGCACTAGACAGCCAAGAGTATGAGGGTCTCTTCTTAAGTAATGGGCC
TGGTGACCCTGCCTCCTATCCCAGTGTCGTATCCACACTGAGCCGTGTTTTATCTGAGCCTAATCCCCGA
CCTGTCTTTGGGATCTGCCTGGGACACCAGCTATTGGCCTTAGCCATTGGGGCCAAGACTTACAAGATGA
GATATGGGAACCGAGGCCATAACCAGCCCTGCTTGTTGGTGGGCTCTGGGCGCTGCTTTCTGACATCCCA
GAACCATGGGTTTGCTGTGGAGACAGACTCACTGCCAGCAGACTGGGCTCCTCTCTTCACCAACGCCAAT
GATGGTTCCAATGAAGGCATTGTGCACAACAGCTTGCCTTTCTTCAGTGTCCAGTTTCACCCAGAGCACC
AAGCTGGCCCTTCAGATATGGAACTGCTTTTCGATATCTTTCTGGAAACTGTGAAAGAGGCCACAGCTGG
GAACCCTGGGGGCCAGACAGTTAGAGAGCGGCTGACTGAGCGCCTCTGTCCCCCTGGGATTCCCACTCCC
GGCTCTGGACTTCCACCACCACGAAAGGTTCTGATCCTGGGCTCAGGGGGCCTCTCCATTGGCCAAGCTG
GAGAATTTGACTACTCGGGCTCTCAGGCAATTAAGGCCCTGAAGGAGGAAAACATCCAGACGTTGCTGAT
CAACCCCAATATTGCCACAGTGCAGACCTCCCAGGGGCTGGCCGACAAGGTCTATTTTCTTCCCATAACA
CCTCATTATGTAACCCAGGTGATACGTAATGAACGCCCCGATGGTGTGTTACTGACTTTTGGGGGCCAGA
CTGCTCTGAACTGTGGTGTGGAGCTGACCAAGGCCGGGGTGCTGGCTCGGTATGGGGTCCGGGTCCTGGG
CACACCAGTGGAGACCATTGAGCTGACCGAGGATCGACGGGCCTTTGCTGCCAGAATGGCAGAGATCGGA
GAGCATGTGGCCCCGAGCGAGGCAGCAAATTCTCTTGAACAGGCCCAGGCAGCCGCTGAACGGCTGGGGT
ACCCTGTGCTAGTGCGTGCAGCCTTTGCCCTGGGTGGCCTGGGCTCTGGCTTTGCCTCTAACAGGGAGGA
GCTCTCTGCTCTCGTGGCCCCAGCTTTTGCCCATACCAGCCAAGTGCTAGTAGACAAGTCTCTGAAGGGA
TGGAAGGAGATTGAGTACGAGGTGGTGAGAGACGCCTATGGCAACTGTGTCACGGTGTGTAACATGGAGA
ACTTGGACCCACTGGGCATCCACACTGGTGAGTCCATAGTGGTGGCCCCTAGCCAGACACTGAATGACAG
GGAGTATCAGCTCCTGAGGCAGACAGCTATCAAGGTGACCCAGCACCTGGGAATTGTTGGGGAGTGCAAT
GTGCAGTATGCCTTGAACCCTGAGTCTGAGCAGTATTACATCATTGAAGTGAATGCCAGGCTCTCTCGCA
GCTCTGCCCTGGCCAGTAAGGCCACAGGTTATCCACTGGCTTATGTGGCAGCCAAGCTAGCATTGGGCAT
CCCTTTGCCTGAGCTCAGGAACTCTGTGACAGGGGGTACAGCAGCCTTTGAACCCAGCGTGGATTATTGT
GTGGTGAAGATTCCTCGATGGGACCTTAGCAAGTTCCTGCGAGTCAGCACAAAGATTGGGAGCTGCATGA
AGAGCGTTGGTGAAGTCATGGGCATTGGGCGTTCATTTGAGGAGGCCTTCCAGAAGGCCCTGCGCATGGT
GGATGAGAACTGTGTGGGCTTTGATCACACAGTGAAACCAGTCAGCGATATGGAGTTGGAGACTCCAACA
GATAAGCGGATTTTTGTGGTGGCAGCTGCTTTGTGGGCTGGTTATTCAGTGGACCGCCTGTATGAGCTCA
CACGCATCGACCGCTGGTTCCTGCACCGAATGAAGCGTATCATCGCACATGCCCAGCTGCTAGAACAACA
CCGTGGACAGCCTTTGCCGCCAGACCTGCTGCAACAGGCCAAGTGTCTTGGCTTCTCAGACAAACAGATT
GCCCTTGCAGTTCTGAGCACAGAGCTGGCTGTTCGCAAGCTGCGTCAGGAACTGGGGATCTGTCCAGCAG
TGAAACAGATTGACACAGTTGCAGCTGAGTGGCCAGCCCAGACAAATTACCTATACCTAACGTATTGGGG
CACCACCCATGACCTCACCTTTCGAACACCTCATGTCCTAGTCCTTGGCTCTGGCGTCTACCGTATTGGC
TCTAGCGTTGAATTTGACTGGTGTGCTGTAGGCTGCATCCAGCAGCTCCGAAAGATGGGATATAAGACCA
TCATGGTGAACTATAACCCAGAGACAGTCAGCACCGACTATGACATGTGTGATCGACTCTACTTTGATGA
GATCTCTTTTGAGGTGGTGATGGACATCTATGAGCTCGAGAACCCTGAAGGTGTGATCCTATCCATGGGT
GGACAGCTGCCCAACAACATGGCCATGGCGTTGCATCGGCAGCAGTGCCGGGTGCTGGGCACCTCCCCTG
AAGCCATTGACTCGGCTGAGAACCGTTTCAAGTTTTCCCGGCTCCTTGACACCATTGGTATCAGCCAGCC
TCAGTGGAGGGAGCTCAGTGACCTCGAGTCTGCTCGCCAATTCTGCCAGACCGTGGGGTACCCCTGTGTG
GTGCGCCCCTCCTATGTGCTGAGCGGTGCTGCTATGAATGTGGCCTACACGGATGGAGACCTGGAGCGCT
TCCTGAGCAGCGCAGCAGCCGTCTCCAAAGAGCATCCCGTGGTCATCTCCAAGTTCATCCAGGAGGCTAA
GGAGATTGACGTGGATGCCGTGGCCTCTGATGGTGTGGTGGCAGCCATCGCCATCTCTGAGCATGTGGAG
AATGCAGGTGTGCATTCAGGTGATGCGACGCTGGTGACCCCCCCACAAGATATCACTGCCAAAACCCTGG
AGCGGATCAAAGCCATTGTGCATGCTGTGGGCCAGGAGCTACAGGTCACAGGACCCTTCAATCTGCAGCT
CATTGCCAAGGATGACCAGCTGAAAGTTATTGAATGCAACGTACGTGTCTCTCGCTCCTTCCCCTTCGTT
TCCAAGACACTGGGTGTGGACCTAGTAGCCTTGGCCACGCGGGTCATCATGGGGGAAGAAGTGGAACCTG
TGGGGCTAATGACTGGTTCTGGAGTTGTGGGAGTAAAGGTGCCTCAGTTCTCCTTCTCCCGCTTGGCGGG
TGCTGACGTGGTGTTGGGTGTGGAAATGACCAGTACTGGGGAGGTGGCCGGCTTTGGGGAGAGCCGCTGT
GAGGCATACCTCAAGGCCATGCTAAGCACTGGCTTTAAGATCCCCAAGAAGAATATCCTGCTGACCATTG
GCAGCTATAAGAACAAAAGCGAGCTGCTCCCAACTGTGCGGCTACTGGAGAGCCTGGGCTACAGCCTCTA
TGCCAGTCTCGGCACAGCTGACTTCTACACTGAGCATGGCGTCAAGGTAACAGCTGTGGACTGGCACTTT
GAGGAGGCTGTGGATGGTGAGTGCCCACCACAGCGGAGCATCCTGGAGCAGCTAGCTGAGAAAAACTTTG
AGCTGGTGATTAACCTGTCAATGCGTGGAGCTGGGGGCGCGGCTCTCTCTTCCTTTGTCACCAAGGGCTA
CCGCACCCGACGCTTGGCCGCTGACTTCTCCGTGCCCCTAATCATCGATATCAAGTGCACCAAACTCTTT
GTGGAGGCCCTAGGCCAGATCGGGCCAGCCCCTCCTTTGAAGGTGCATGTTGACTGTATGACCTCCCAAA
AGCTTGTGCGACTGCCGGGATTGATTGATGTCCATGTGCACCTGCGGGAACCAGGTGGGACACATAAGGA
GGACTTTGCTTCAGGCACAGCCGCTGCCCTGGCTGGGGGTATCACCATGGTGTGTGCCATGCCTAATACC
CGGCCCCCCATCATTGACGCCCCTGCTCTGGCCCTGGCCCAGAAGCTGGCAGAGGCTGGCGCCCGGTGCG
ACTTTGCGCTATTCCTTGGGGCCTCGTCTGAAAATGCAGGAACCTTGGGCACCGTGGCCGGGTCTGCAGC
CGGGCTGAAGCTTTACCTCAATGAGACCTTCTCTGAGCTGCGGCTGGACAGCGTGGTCCAGTGGATGGAG
CATTTCGAGACATGGCCCTCCCACCTCCCCATTGTGGCTCACGCGGAGCAGCAAACCGTGGCTGCTGTCC
TCATGGTGGCTCAGCTCACTCAGCGCTCAGTGCACATATGTCACGTGGCACGGAAGGAGGAGATCCTGCT
AATTAAAGCTGCAAAGGCACGGGGCTTGCCAGTGACCTGCGAGGTGGCTCCCCACCACCTGTTCCTAAGC
CATGATGACCTGGAGCGCCTGGGGCCTGGGAAGGGGGAGGTCCGGCCTGAGCTTGGCTCCCGCCAGGATG
TGGAAGCCCTGTGGGAGAACATGGCTGTCATCGACTGCTTTGCCTCAGACCATGCTCCCCATACCTTGGA
GGAGAAGTGTGGGTCCAGGCCCCCACCTGGGTTCCCAGGGTTAGAGACCATGCTGCCACTACTCCTGACG
GCTGTAAGCGAGGGCCGGCTCAGCCTGGACGACCTGCTGCAGCGATTGCACCACAATCCTCGGCGCATCT
TTCACCTGCCTCCGCAGGAGGACACCTATGTGGAGGTGGATCTGGAGCATGAGTGGACAATTCCCAGCCA
CATGCCCTTCTCCAAGGCCCACTGGACACCTTTTGAAGGGCAGAAAGTGAAGGGCACCGTCCGCCGTGTG
GTCCTGCGAGGGGAGGTTGCCTATATCGATGGGCAGGTTCTGGTACCCCCGGGCTATGGACAGGATGTAC
GGAAGTGGCCACAGGGGGCTGTTCCTCAGCTCCCACCCTCAGCCCCTGCCACTAGTGAGATGACCACGAC
ACCTGAAAGACCCCGCCGTGGCATCCCAGGGCTTCCTGATGGCCGCTTCCATCTGCCGCCCCGAATCCAT
CGAGCCTCCGACCCAGGTTTGCCAGCTGAGGAGCCAAAGGAGAAGTCCTCTCGGAAGGTAGCCGAGCCAG
AGCTGATGGGAACCCCTGATGGCACCTGCTACCCTCCACCACCAGTACCGAGACAGGCATCTCCCCAGAA
CCTGGGGACCCCTGGCTTGCTGCACCCCCAGACCTCACCCCTGCTGCACTCATTAGTGGGCCAACATATC
CTGTCCGTCCAGCAGTTCACCAAGGATCAGATGTCTCACCTGTTCAATGTGGCACACACACTGCGTATGA
TGGTGCAGAAGGAGCGGAGCCTCGACATCCTGAAGGGGAAGGTCATGGCCTCCATGTTCTATGAAGTGAG
CACACGGACCAGCAGCTCCTTTGCAGCAGCCATGGCCCGGCTGGGAGGTGCTGTGCTCAGCTTCTCGGAA
GCCACATCGTCCGTCCAGAAGGGCGAATCCCTGGCTGACTCCGTGCAGACCATGAGCTGCTATGCCGACG
TCGTCGTGCTCCGGCACCCCCAGCCTGGAGCAGTGGAGCTGGCCGCCAAGCACTGCCGGAGGCCAGTGAT
CAATGCTGGGGATGGGGTCGGAGAGCACCCCACCCAGGCCCTGCTGGACATCTTCACCATCCGTGAGGAG
CTGGGAACTGTCAATGGCATGACGATCACGATGGTGGGTGACCTGAAGCACGGACGCACAGTACATTCCC
TGGCCTGCCTGCTCACCCAGTATCGTGTCAGCCTGCGCTACGTGGCACCTCCCAGCCTGCGCATGCCACC
CACTGTGCGGGCCTTCGTGGCCTCCCGCGGCACCAAGCAGGAGGAATTCGAGAGCATTGAGGAGGCGCTG
CCTGACACTGATGTGCTCTACATGACTCGAATCCAGAAGGAACGATTTGGCTCTACCCAGGAGTACGAAG
CTTGCTTTGGTCAGTTCATCCTCACTCCCCACATCATGACCCGGGCCAAGAAGAAGATGGTGGTGATGCA
CCCGATGCCCCGTGTCAACGAGATAAGCGTGGAAGTGGACTCGGATCCCCGCGCAGCCTACTTCCGCCAG
GCTGAGAACGGCATGTACATCCGCATGGCTCTGTTAGCCACCGTGCTGGGCCGTTTCGACTACAAAGACG
ATGACGACAAGTAGGAATTCCTGCAGGCCTCGAGGGCCGGCGCGCCGCGGCCGCTACGTAAATTCCGCCC
CCCCCCCCCCTCTCCCTCCCCCCCCCCTAACGTTACTGGCCGAAGCCGCTTGGAATAAGGCCGGTGTGCG
TTTGTCTATATGTTATTTTCCACCATATTGCCGTCTTTTGGCAATGTGAGGGCCCGGAAACCTGGCCCTG
TCTTCTTGACGAGCATTCCTAGGGGTCTTTCCCCTCTCGCCAAAGGAATGCAAGGTCTGTTGAATGTCGT
GAAGGAAGCAGTTCCTCTGGAAGCTTCTTGAAGACAAACAACGTCTGTAGCGACCCTTTGCAGGCAGCGG
AACCCCCCACCTGGCGACAGGTGCCTCTGCGGCCAAAAGCCACGTGTATAAGATACACCTGCAAAGGCGG
CACAACCCCAGTGCCACGTTGTGAGTTGGATAGTTGTGGAAAGAGTCAAATGGCTCTCCTCAAGCGTATT
CAACAAGGGGCTGAAGGATGCCCAGAAGGTACCCCATTGTATGGGATCTGATCTGGGGCCTCGGTGCACA
TGCTTTACATGTGTTTAGTCGAGGTTAAAAAAACGTATAGGCCCCCCGAACCACGGGGACGTGGTTTTCC
TTTGAAAAACACGATGATAATATGGCCACAACCATGGTTCCTTTGTCTCAAGAAGAATCCACCCTCATTG
AAAGAGCAACGGCTACAATCAACAGCATCCCCATCTCTGAAGACTACAGCGTCGCCAGCGCAGCTCTCTC
TAGCGACGGCCGCATCTTCACTGGTGTCAATGTATATCATTTTACTGGGGGACCTTGTGCAGAACTCGTG
GTGCTGGGCACTGCTGCTGCTGCGGCAGCTGGCAACCTGACTTGTATCGTCGCGATCGGAAATGAGAACA
GGGGCATCTTGAGCCCCTGCGGACGGTGCCGACAGGTGCTTCTCGATCTGCATCCTGGGATCAAAGCCAT
AGTGAAGGACAGTGATGGACAGCCGACGGCAGTTGGGATTCGTGAATTGCTGCCCTCTGGTTATGTGTGG
GAGGGCTAAGTCGACGATAAAATAAAAGATTTTATTTAGTCTCCAGAAAAAGGGGGGAATGAAAGACCCC
ACCTGTAGGTTTGGCAAGCTAGCTTAAGTAACGCCATTTTGCAAGGCATGGAAAAATACATAACTGAGAA
TAGAGAAGTTCAGATCAAGGTCAGGAACAGATGGAACAGCTGAATATGGGCCAAACAGGATATCTGTGGT
AAGCAGTTCCTGCCCCGGCTCAGGGCCAAGAACAGATGGAACAGCTGAATATGGGCCAAACAGGATATCT
GTGGTAAGCAGTTCCTGCCCCGGCTCAGGGCCAAGAACAGATGGTCCCCAGATGCGGTCCAGCCCTCAGC
AGTTTCTAGAGAACCATCAGATGTTTCCAGGGTGCCCCAAGGACCTGAAATGACCCTGTGCCTTATTTGA
ACTAACCAATCAGTTCGCTTCTCGCTTCTGTTCGCGCGCTTCTGCTCCCCGAGCTCAATAAAAGAGCCCA
CAACCCCTCACTCGGGGCGCCAGTCCTCCGATTGACTGAGTCGCCCGGGTACCCGTGTATCCAATAAACC
CTCTTGCAGTTGCATCCGACTTGTGGTCTCGCTGTTCCTTGGGAGGGTCTCCTCTGAGTGATTGACTACC
CGTCAGCGGGGGTCTTTCACATGCAGCATGTATCAAAATTAATTTGGTTTTTTTTCTTAAGTATTTACAT
TAAATGGCCATAGTTGCATTAATGAATCGGCCAACGCGCGGGGAGAGGCGGTTTGCGTATTGGGCGCTCT
TCCGCTTCCTCGCTCACTGACTCGCTGCGCTCGGTCGTTCGGCTGCGGCGAGCGGTATCAGCTCACTCAA
AGGCGGTAATACGGTTATCCACAGAATCAGGGGATAACGCAGGAAAGAACATGTGAGCAAAAGGCCAGCA
AAAGGCCAGGAACCGTAAAAAGGCCGCGTTGCTGGCGTTTTTCCATAGGCTCCGCCCCCCTGACGAGCAT
CACAAAAATCGACGCTCAAGTCAGAGGTGGCGAAACCCGACAGGACTATAAAGATACCAGGCGTTTCCCC
CTGGAAGCTCCCTCGTGCGCTCTCCTGTTCCGACCCTGCCGCTTACCGGATACCTGTCCGCCTTTCTCCC
TTCGGGAAGCGTGGCGCTTTCTCATAGCTCACGCTGTAGGTATCTCAGTTCGGTGTAGGTCGTTCGCTCC
AAGCTGGGCTGTGTGCACGAACCCCCCGTTCAGCCCGACCGCTGCGCCTTATCCGGTAACTATCGTCTTG
AGTCCAACCCGGTAAGACACGACTTATCGCCACTGGCAGCAGCCACTGGTAACAGGATTAGCAGAGCGAG
GTATGTAGGCGGTGCTACAGAGTTCTTGAAGTGGTGGCCTAACTACGGCTACACTAGAAGAACAGTATTT
GGTATCTGCGCTCTGCTGAAGCCAGTTACCTTCGGAAAAAGAGTTGGTAGCTCTTGATCCGGCAAACAAA
CCACCGCTGGTAGCGGTGGTTTTTTTGTTTGCAAGCAGCAGATTACGCGCAGAAAAAAAGGATCTCAAGA
AGATCCTTTGATCTTTTCTACGGGGTCTGACGCTCAGTGGAACGAAAACTCACGTTAAGGGATTTTGGTC
ATGAGATTATCAAAAAGGATCTTCACCTAGATCCTTTTGCGGCCGGCCGCAAATCAATCTAAAGTATATA
TGAGTAAACTTGGTCTGACAGTTACCAATGCTTAATCAGTGAGGCACCTATCTCAGCGATCTGTCTATTT
CGTTCATCCATAGTTGCCTGACTCCCCGTCGTGTAGATAACTACGATACGGGAGGGCTTACCATCTGGCC
CCAGTGCTGCAATGATACCGCGAGACCCACGCTCACCGGCTCCAGATTTATCAGCAATAAACCAGCCAGC
CGGAAGGGCCGAGCGCAGAAGTGGTCCTGCAACTTTATCCGCCTCCATCCAGTCTATTAATTGTTGCCGG
GAAGCTAGAGTAAGTAGTTCGCCAGTTAATAGTTTGCGCAACGTTGTTGCCATTGCTACAGGCATCGTGG
TGTCACGCTCGTCGTTTGGTATGGCTTCATTCAGCTCCGGTTCCCAACGATCAAGGCGAGTTACATGATC
CCCCATGTTGTGCAAAAAAGCGGTTAGCTCCTTCGGTCCTCCGATCGTTGTCAGAAGTAAGTTGGCCGCA
GTGTTATCACTCATGGTTATGGCAGCACTGCATAATTCTCTTACTGTCATGCCATCCGTAAGATGCTTTT
CTGTGACTGGTGAGTACTCAACCAAGTCATTCTGAGAATAGTGTATGCGGCGACCGAGTTGCTCTTGCCC
GGCGTCAATACGGGATAATACCGCGCCACATAGCAGAACTTTAAAAGTGCTCATCATTGGAAAACGTTCT
TCGGGGCGAAAACTCTCAAGGATCTTACCGCTGTTGAGATCCAGTTCGATGTAACCCACTCGTGCACCCA
ACTGATCTTCAGCATCTTTTACTTTCACCAGCGTTTCTGGGTGAGCAAAAACAGGAAGGCAAAATGCCGC
AAAAAAGGGAATAAGGGCGACACGGAAATGTTGAATACTCATACTCTTCCTTTTTCAATATTATTGAAGC
ATTTATCAGGGTTATTGTCTCATGAGCGGATACATATTTGAATGTATTTAGAAAAATAAACAAATAGGGG
TTCCGCGCACATTTC
Features (pLannotate 1.2.2; 14 found; start..end, strand, type, name):
     22..615     +  LTR            LTR: long terminal repeat from Moloney murine leukemia virus
    678..877     +  misc_feature   MMLV Ψ: packaging signal of Moloney murine leukemia virus (MMLV)
    929..1017    +  misc_feature   MESV Ψ (fragment): packaging signal of murine embryonic stem cell virus
   1094..1510    +  CDS            gag (truncated): truncated Moloney murine leukemia virus (MMLV) gag gene lacking the start codon
   1520..1894    +  misc_feature   pol region: Moloney murine leukemia virus (MMLV) pol region containing the splice acceptor site
   1923..8597    +  CDS            CAD: PYR1_HUMAN - Experimental evidence at protein level: Swiss-Prot protein existence level 1. This protein is a 'fusion' protein encoding four enzymatic activities of the pyrimidine pathway (GATase, CPSase, ATCase and DHOase). From Homo sapiens (Human).
   8687..9273    +  misc_feature   IRES2: internal ribosome entry site (IRES) of the encephalomyocarditis virus (EMCV)
   9280..9669    +  CDS            BSD: blasticidin S deaminase; Aspergillus terreus BSD; confers resistance to blasticidin
   9718..9839    +  LTR            3' LTR (ΔU3) (fragment): self-inactivating 3' long terminal repeat (LTR) from Moloney murine leukemia virus
   9840..10309   +  LTR            LTR: long terminal repeat from Moloney murine leukemia virus
  10375..10427   -  CDS            lacI (fragment): lac repressor; lacI; The lac repressor binds to the lac operator to inhibit transcription in E. coli. This inhibition can be relieved by adding lactose or isopropyl-β-D-thiogalactopyranoside (IPTG).
  10610..11198   -  rep_origin     ori: high-copy-number ColE1/pMB1/pBR322/pUC origin of replication
  11362..12222   -  CDS            AmpR: β-lactamase; bla; confers resistance to ampicillin, carbenicillin, and related antibiotics
  12223..12327   -  promoter       AmpR promoter: bla
