[The description below was written by a language model from this plasmid's Addgene catalogue record and pLannotate feature annotations shown in this document.]
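Description:
pMXS-IRES-BLAST flag-CAD R1403A R1404A is a Moloney murine leukemia virus-based retroviral vector for stable expression of a mutant human CAD protein in mammalian cells. It is propagated in E. coli as a high-copy plasmid through a ColE1/pUC-type origin, with ampicillin selection provided by the β-lactamase gene and its own promoter. The viral portion comprises a 5′ MMLV LTR, the Ψ packaging signal with extended packaging sequences (a truncated gag lacking its start codon), and a pol-derived region carrying a splice acceptor, followed by the cargo and a 3′ LTR. No internal promoter is annotated, so expression of the integrated provirus is presumably driven from the 5′ LTR. Since the viral structural genes are absent, particles have to be produced with these functions supplied in trans.

The payload is the roughly 6.7 kb human CAD coding sequence, which encodes the multifunctional enzyme of de novo pyrimidine synthesis (glutamine amidotransferase, carbamoyl-phosphate synthetase, aspartate transcarbamylase and dihydroorotase activities). It carries Arg1403 and Arg1404 to alanine substitutions, plus silent changes that remove the PAM of an sgRNA target site. The silent changes should make the cDNA resistant to Cas9 cutting, which would suit re-expression in cells whose endogenous CAD has been targeted. An EMCV IRES downstream links CAD to blasticidin S deaminase on the same transcript, so blasticidin selection enriches for transduced, CAD-expressing cells. The record is inconsistent on the Flag tag, describing it as C-terminal in the purpose statement but N-terminal in the insert fields, and the feature table does not annotate it. The associated study concerns allosteric regulation of CAD during the cell cycle, though the record does not state the mutant's specific effect.
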