Addgene plasmid #188135: pMXS-IRES-BLAST flag-CAD R1403A R1404A
Purpose: Expresses C-terminal flag-tagged human CAD R1403A R1404A in mammalian cells
Depositing lab: Richard Possemato. Depositing organization: NYU Grossman School of Medicine. Publication: Allosteric regulation of CAD modulates de novo pyrimidine synthesis during the cell cycle. Shin J, Mir H, Khurram MA, Fujihara KM, Dynlacht BD, Cardozo TJ, Possemato R. Nat Metab. 2023 Feb 6. doi: 10.1038/s42255-023-00735-9. PubMed 36747088.
Backbone
  Vector backbone: pMXS-IRES-BLAST
  Backbone size w/o insert (bp): 5623
  Vector type: Mammalian Expression, Retroviral
  Selectable markers: Blasticidin
Growth in bacteria
  Bacterial resistance: Ampicillin, 100 μg/mL
  Growth temperature: 37°C
  Growth strain: NEB Stable
  Copy number: High Copy
Gene/Insert
  Gene/Insert name: CAD (alt name: carbamoyl-phosphate synthetase 2, aspartate transcarbamylase, and dihydroorotase)
  Species: H. sapiens (human)
  Insert size (bp): 6702
  Mutation: TCC -> AGT silent mutations at nt439-441 eliminating PAM site for sgRNA target sequence 5'-ATTGGGGTCCAAGAATGGCA-3' and CG/CG -> GC/GC mutations at nt6129-6130/6132-6133 for Arg1403/Arg1404 -> Ala mutations of CAD
  Entrez Gene: CAD (a.k.a. CDG1Z, DEE50, EIEE50, GATD4)
  Tag / fusion protein: Flag tag (N terminal on insert)
  Cloning method: Gibson Cloning
  Sequencing primers: 5′ AGTAGACGGCATCGCAGCTTGGATA; 3′ CGGAATTTACGTAGCGGCCGC
Terms and licenses: Academic/Nonprofit Terms; Industry Terms: Not Available to Industry
How to cite: pMXS-IRES-BLAST flag-CAD R1403A R1404A was a gift from Richard Possemato (Addgene plasmid # 188135 ; http://n2t.net/addgene:188135 ; RRID:Addgene_188135)
